>Addgene plasmid #100021 | pRSET a sfMatryoshCaMP6s-T78H | addgene full sequence | sequence record 194294 | Addgene NGS Result
TAATACGACTCACTATAGGGAGACCACAACGGTTTCCCTCTAGAAATAATTTTGTTTAACTTTAAGAAGG
AGATATACATATGCGGGGTTCTCATCATCATCATCATCATGGTATGGCTAGCATGACTGGTGGACAGCAA
ATGGGTCGGGATCTGTACGACGATGACGATAAGGATCTCGCCACCATGGTCGACTCATCACGTCGTAAGT
GGAATAAGACAGGTCACGCAGTCAGAGCTATAGGTCGGCTGAGCTCACTCGAGAACGTGTATATTACCGC
GGATAAACAGAAAAACGGCATTAAAGCGAACTTTCACGTGCGCCATAACGTGGAAGATGGCAGCGTGCAG
CTGGCGGATCATTATCAGCAGAACACCCCGATTGGCGATGGCCCGGTGCTGCTGCCGGATAACCATTATC
TGAGCACCCAGACCAAGCTGAGCAAAGATCCGAACGAAAAACGCGATCACATGGTGCTGCTGGAATTTGT
GACCGCAGCGGGCATTACACACGGCATGGATGAACTGTATGGCGGCACCATGGTGAGCAAGGGCGAGGAG
AATAACATGGCCATCATCAAGGAGTTCATGCGCTTCAAGGTGCGCATGGAGGGCTCCGTGAACGGCCACG
AGTTCGAGATCGAGGGCGAGGGCGAGGGCCGCCCCTACGAGGGCTTTCAGACCGTTAAGCTGAAGGTGAC
CAAGGGTGGCCCCCTGCCCTTCGCCTGGGACATCTTGTCCCCTCAGTTCACCTACGGCTCCAAGGCCTAC
GTGAAGCACCCCGCCGACATCCCCGACTACCTCAAGCTGTCCTTCCCCGAGGGCTTCAAGTGGGAGCGCG
TGATGAACTTCGAGGACGGCGGCGTGGTGACCGTGACTCAGGACTCCTCCCTGCAGGACGGCGAGTTCAT
CTACAAGGTGAAGCTGCGCGGCACCAACTTCCCCTCCGACGGCCCCGTAATGCAGAAGAAGACCATGGGC
ATGGAGGCCTCCTCCGAGCGGATGTACCCCGAGGACGGCGCCCTGAAGGGCGAGGACAAGCTCAGGCTGA
AGCTGAAGGACGGCGGCCACTACACCTCCGAGGTCAAGACCACCTACAAGGCCAAGAAGCCCGTGCAGTT
GCCCGGCGCCTACATCGTCGACATCAAGTTGGACATCACCTCCCACAACGAGGACTACACCATCGTGGAA
CAGTACGAACGCGCCGAGGGCCGCCACTCCACCGGCGGCATGGACGAGCTGTACAAGGGCGGCAGCGCGA
GCCAGGGCGAAGAACTGTTTACCGGCGTGGTGCCGATTCTGGTGGAACTGGATGGCGATGTGAACGGCCA
TAAATTTAGCGTGCGCGGCGAAGGCGAAGGCGATGCGACCATTGGCAAACTGACCCTGAAATTTATTTCC
ACCACCGGCAAACTACCGGTGCCGTGGCCGACCCTGGTGACCACCTTAACCTATGGCGTGCAGTGCTTTA
GCCGCTATCCGGATCATATGAAACGCCATGATTTTTTTAAAAGCGCGATGCCGGAAGGCTATGTGCAGGA
ACGCACCATTAGCTTTAAAGATGATGGCAAATATAAAACCCGCGCGGTGGTGAAATTTGAAGGCGATACC
CTGGTGAACCGCATTGAACTGAAAGGCACCGATTTTAAAGAAGATGGCAACATTCTGGGGCATAAACTGG
AATATAACCTGCCGGACCAACTGACTGAAGAGCAGATCGCAGAATTTAAAGAGGCTTTCTCCCTATTTGA
CAAGGACGGGGATGGGACAATAACAACCAAGGAGCTGGGGACGGTGATGCGGTCTCTGGGGCAGAACCCC
ACAGAAGCAGAGCTGCAGGACATGATCAATGAAGTAGATGCCGACGGTGACGGCACAATCGACTTCCCTG
AGTTCCTGACAATGATGGCAAGAAAAATGAAATACAGGGACACGGAAGAAGAAATTAGAGAAGCGTTCGG
TGTGTTTGATAAGGATGGCAATGGCTACATCAGTGCAGCAGAGCTTCGCCACGTGATGACAAACCTTGGA
GAGAAGTTAACAGATGAAGAGGTTGATGAAATGATCAGGGAAGCAGACATCGATGGGGATGGTCAGGTAA
ACTACGAAGAGTTTGTACAAATGATGACAGCGAAGTGAGCGGCCGCGACTCTAGATCATAATCAGCCATA
CCACATTTGTAGAGGTTTTACTTGCTTTAAAAAACCTCCCACACCTCCCCCTGAACCTGAAACATAAAAT
GAATGCAATTCGAAGCTTGATCCGGCTGCTAACAAAGCCCGAAAGGAAGCTGAGTTGGCTGCTGCCACCG
CTGAGCAATAACTAGCATAACCCCTTGGGGCCTCTAAACGGGTCTTGAGGGGTTTTTTGCTGAAAGGAGG
AACTATATCCGGATCTGGCGTAATAGCGAAGAGGCCCGCACCGATCGCCCTTCCCAACAGTTGCGCAGCC
TGAATGGCGAATGGG
[124 nt withheld, positions 2466-2589]
C
[91 nt withheld, positions 2591-2681]
A
[49 nt withheld, positions 2683-2731]
CCTTTGACGTTGGAGTCCACGTTCTTT
[37 nt withheld, positions 2759-2795]
ACCCTATCTCGGTCTATTCTTTTGATTTATAAGGGATTTTGCCGATTTCGGCCTATTGGTTAAAAAATGA
GCTGATTTAACAAAAATTTAACGCGAATTTTAACAAAATATTAACGCTTACAATTTAGGTGGCACTTTTC
GGGGAAATGTGCGCGGAACCCCTATTTGTTTATTTTTCTAAATACATTCAAATATGTATCCGCTCATGAG
ACAATAACCCTGATAAATGCTTCAATAATATTGAAAAAGGAAGAGTATGAGTATTCAACATTTCCGTGTC
GCCCTTATTCCCTTTTTTGCGGCATTTTGCCTTCCTGTTTTTGCTCACCCAGAAACGCTGGTGAAAGTAA
AAGATGCTGAAGATCAGTTGGGTGCACGAGTGGGTTACATCGAACTGGATCTCAACAGCGGTAAGATCCT
TGAGAGTTTTCGCCCCGAAGAACGTTTTCCAATGATGAGCACTTTTAAAGTTCTGCTATGTGGCGCGGTA
TTATCCCGTATTGACGCCGGGCAAGAGCAACTCGGTCGCCGCATACACTATTCTCAGAATGACTTGGTTG
AGTACTCACCAGTCACAGAAAAGCATCTTACGGATGGCATGACAGTAAGAGAATTATGCAGTGCTGCCAT
AACCATGAGTGATAACACTGCGGCCAACTTACTTCTGACAACGATCGGAGGACCGAAGGAGCTAACCGCT
TTTTTGCACAACATGGGGGATCATGTAACTCGCCTTGATCGTTGGGAACCGGAGCTGAATGAAGCCATAC
CAAACGACGAGCGTGACACCACGATGCCTGTAGCAATGGCAACAACGTTGCGCAAACTATTAACTGGCGA
ACTACTTACTCTAGCTTCCCGGCAACAATTAATAGACTGGATGGAGGCGGATAAAGTTGCAGGACCACTT
CTGCGCTCGGCCCTTCCGGCTGGCTGGTTTATTGCTGATAAATCTGGAGCCGGTGAGCGTGGGTCTCGCG
GTATCATTGCAGCACTGGGGCCAGATGGTAAGCCCTCCCGTATCGTAGTTATCTACACGACGGGGAGTCA
GGCAACTATGGATGAACGAAATAGACAGATCGCTGAGATAGGTGCCTCACTGATTAAGCATTGGTAACTG
TCAGACCAAGTTTACTCATATATACTTTAGATTGATTTAAAACTTCATTTTTAATTTAAAAGGATCTAGG
TGAAGATCCTTTTTGATAATCTCATGACCAAAATCCCTTAACGTGAGTTTTCGTTCCACTGAGCGTCAGA
CCCCGTAGAAAAGATCAAAGGATCTTCTTGAGATCCTTTTTTTCTGCGCGTAATCTGCTGCTTGCAAACA
AAAAAACCACCGCTACCAGCGGTGGTTTGTTTGCCGGATCAAGAGCTACCAACTCTTTTTCCGAAGGTAA
CTGGCTTCAGCAGAGCGCAGATACCAAATACTGTTCTTCTAGTGTAGCCGTAGTTAGGCCACCACTTCAA
GAACTCTGTAGCACCGCCTACATACCTCGCTCTGCTAATCCTGTTACCAGTGGCTGCTGCCAGTGGCGAT
AAGTCGTGTCTTACCGGGTTGGACTCAAGACGATAGTTACCGGATAAGGCGCAGCGGTCGGGCTGAACGG
GGGGTTCGTGCACACAGCCCAGCTTGGAGCGAACGACCTACACCGAACTGAGATACCTACAGCGTGAGCT
ATGAGAAAGCGCCACGCTTCCCGAAGGGAGAAAGGCGGACAGGTATCCGGTAAGCGGCAGGGTCGGAACA
GGAGAGCGCACGAGGGAGCTTCCAGGGGGAAACGCCTGGTATCTTTATAGTCCTGTCGGGTTTCGCCACC
TCTGACTTGAGCGTCGATTTTTGTGATGCTCGTCAGGGGGGCGGAGCCTATGGAAAAACGCCAGCAACGC
GGCCTTTTTACGGTTCCTGGCCTTTTGCTGGCCTTTTGCTCACATGTTCTTTCCTGCGTTATCCCCTGAT
TCTGTGGATAACCGTATTACCGCCTTTGAGTGAGCTGATACCGCTCGCCGCAGCCGAACGACCGAGCGCA
GCGAGTCAGTGAGCGAGGAAGCGGAAGAGCGCCCAATACGCAAACCGCCTCTCCCCGCGCGTTGGCCGAT
TCATTAATGCAGGATCTCGATCCCGCGAAAT
Features (pLannotate 1.2.2; 19 found; start..end, strand, type, name):
      1..19      +  promoter       T7 promoter: promoter for bacteriophage T7 RNA polymerase
     51..73      +  RBS            RBS: efficient ribosome binding site from bacteriophage T7 gene 10 (Olins and Rangwala, 1989)
     93..113     +  CDS            capTEV™ (fragment): composite tag for in vivo biotinylation, TEV protease cleavage, and 6xHis tagging
    114..146     +  CDS            T7 tag (gene 10 leader): leader peptide from bacteriophage T7 gene 10 promotes efficient translation in E. coli
    150..173     +  CDS            Xpress™ tag: Xpress™ epitope tag, including an enterokinase recognition and cleavage site
    201..257     +  CDS            calmodulin-binding peptide: calmodulin-binding peptide from avian smooth muscle myosin light chain kinase
    255..530     +  CDS            mTurquoise-146S (fragment): mTurquoise-146S is a fluorescent protein published in 2012, derived from Aequorea victoria. It is reported to be a monomer.
    540..1247    +  CDS            LSSmOrange: LSSmOrange is a basic (constitutively fluorescent) long stokes shift fluorescent protein published in 2012, derived from Discosoma sp.. It has moderate acid sensitivity.
   1260..1688    +  CDS            (3-F)Tyr-EGFP (fragment): (3-F)Tyr-EGFP is a basic (constitutively fluorescent) green fluorescent protein published in 2004, derived from Aequorea victoria.
   1695..2138    +  CDS            calmodulin: calcium-binding protein
   2154..2237    +  CDS            large T antigen (fragment): large T antigen from SV40 (simian virus 40)
   2265..2314    +  CDS            SET1 (fragment): solubility-enhancement tag derived from T7 phage gene 10B
   2322..2369    +  terminator     T7 terminator: transcription terminator for bacteriophage T7 RNA polymerase
   2395..2461    +  CDS            lacZα (fragment): LacZα fragment of β-galactosidase; lacZ fragment
   2466..2894    +  rep_origin     f1 ori (sequence partly withheld): f1 bacteriophage origin of replication; arrow indicates direction of (+) strand synthesis
   2947..3051    +  promoter       AmpR promoter: bla
   3052..3912    +  CDS            AmpR: β-lactamase; bla; confers resistance to ampicillin, carbenicillin, and related antibiotics
   4083..4671    +  rep_origin     ori: high-copy-number ColE1/pMB1/pBR322/pUC origin of replication
   4854..4907    +  CDS            lacI (fragment): lac repressor; lacI; The lac repressor binds to the lac operator to inhibit transcription in E. coli. This inhibition can be relieved by adding lactose or isopropyl-β-D-thiogalactopyranoside (IPTG).
