[The description below was written by a language model from this plasmid's Addgene catalogue record and pLannotate feature annotations shown in this document.]
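Description:
pRSET a sfMatryoshCaMP6s-T78H is a 4.9 kb bacterial expression plasmid built on the pRSET A backbone for producing a ratiometric, genetically encoded calcium sensor in E. coli. It is maintained through a high-copy ColE1/pUC-type origin and selected with ampicillin via the β-lactamase gene. An f1 origin is also present, which allows single-stranded DNA production. Expression is driven by the T7 promoter with the phage gene 10 ribosome binding site and ends at the T7 terminator, so it requires a host that supplies T7 RNA polymerase.

The roughly 1.95 kb insert is a derivative of GCaMP6s. The open reading frame begins with backbone-encoded N-terminal elements: a 6xHis tag, the T7 gene 10 leader and the Xpress epitope with its enterokinase cleavage site, which support purification, detection and tag removal. These are followed by the M13 calmodulin-binding peptide from myosin light chain kinase, a circularly permuted GFP, and calmodulin. The M13 and calmodulin parts are taken from GCaMP6s. In this version the original cpEGFP is replaced with superfolder cpGFP, and the T78H mutation has been reintroduced. The feature table shows two GFP-derived fragments flanking a complete LSSmOrange coding sequence, matching the "Matryoshka" design in which the orange protein is nested inside the green reporter. The automated labels for these GFP fragments (mTurquoise- and EGFP-like) reflect sequence similarity only. Calcium-dependent binding of calmodulin to M13 modulates the green signal, while the large-Stokes-shift LSSmOrange provides a stable reference, so a ratio can be read from a single polypeptide. Short hits to SV40 large T antigen, SET1, lacZα and lacI are probably backbone remnants or annotation artefacts. The construct is intended for bacterial expression of the sensor protein.
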