Addgene plasmid #100021: pRSET a sfMatryoshCaMP6s-T78H
Purpose: Bacterial expression of fluorescent reporter for calcium signaling, based off of GCaMP6s. Contains a stable reference LSSmOrange nested within the reporting superfolder cpGFP-T78H
Depositing lab: Wolf Frommer. Depositing organization: Carnegie Institution for Science. Publication: Ratiometric Matryoshka biosensors from a nested cassette of green- and orange-emitting fluorescent proteins. Ast C, Foret J, Oltrogge LM, De Michele R, Kleist TJ, Ho CH, Frommer WB. Nat Commun. 2017 Sep 5;8(1):431. doi: 10.1038/s41467-017-00400-2. PubMed 28874729.
Backbone
  Vector backbone: pRSET A
  Backbone manufacturer: Thermo Fisher Scientific
  Backbone size w/o insert (bp): 2973
  Total vector size (bp): 4926
  Vector type: Bacterial Expression
Growth in bacteria
  Bacterial resistance: Ampicillin, 100 μg/mL
  Growth temperature: 37°C
  Growth strain: DH5alpha
  Copy number: Unknown
Gene/Insert
  Gene/Insert name: sfMatryoshCaMP6s (alt names: sfGCaMP6s-LSSmOrange-T78H; sfMCaMP6s)
  Insert size (bp): 1953
  Mutation: cpEGFP replaced with superfolder cpGFP and T78H mutation reintroduced
  Promoter: T7
  Tag / fusion protein: 6x HIS tag (N terminal on backbone); Xpress_EK tag (N terminal on backbone)
  Cloning method: Ligation Independent Cloning
  Sequencing primers: 5′ T7; 3′ T7 term
Resource information
  A portion of this plasmid was derived from a plasmid made by: The M13 peptide and CaM from GCaMP6s (derived from Addgene plasmid #40753 - Douglas Kim) were used in the construction of this plasmid.
Terms and licenses: Academic/Nonprofit Terms; Industry Terms: Not Available to Industry
How to cite: pRSET a sfMatryoshCaMP6s-T78H was a gift from Wolf Frommer (Addgene plasmid # 100021 ; http://n2t.net/addgene:100021 ; RRID:Addgene_100021)
